>Addgene plasmid #70494 | R777-E210 Hs.RAC2-nostop | depositor full sequence | sequence record 125943 | Full Sequence
TTAACGCTAGCATGGATGTTTTCCCAGTCACGACGTTGTAAAACGACGGCCAGTCTTAAAATTCGAGCTC
GGTCCGAGGATCCGAAATAATGATTTTATTTTGACTGATAGTGACCTGTTCGTTGCAACAAATTGATAAG
CAATGCTTTTTTATAATGCCAACTTTGTACAAAAAAGTTGGCACCATGCAGGCCATCAAGTGTGTGGTGG
TGGGAGATGGGGCCGTGGGCAAGACCTGCCTTCTCATCAGCTACACCACCAACGCGTTTCCCGGAGAGTA
CATCCCCACCGTGTTTGACAACTATTCAGCCAATGTGATGGTGGACAGCAAGCCAGTGAACCTGGGGCTG
TGGGACACTGCTGGGCAGGAGGACTACGACCGTCTCCGGCCGCTCTCCTATCCACAGACGGACGTCTTCC
TCATCTGCTTCTCCCTCGTCAGCCCAGCCTCTTATGAGAACGTCCGCGCCAAGTGGTTCCCAGAAGTGCG
GCACCACTGCCCCAGCACACCCATCATCCTGGTGGGCACCAAGCTGGACCTGCGGGACGACAAGGACACC
ATCGAGAAACTGAAGGAGAAGAAGCTGGCTCCCATCACCTACCCGCAGGGCCTGGCACTGGCCAAGGAGA
TTGACTCGGTGAAATACCTGGAGTGCTCAGCTCTCACCCAGAGAGGCCTGAAAACCGTGTTCGACGAGGC
CATCCGGGCCGTGCTGTGCCCTCAGCCCACGCGGCAGCAGAAGCGCGCCTGCAGCCTCCTCTCAACTTTC
TTGTACAAAGTTGGCATTATAGGAAAGCATTGCTTATCAATTTGTTGCAACGAACAGGTCACTATCAGTC
AAAATAAAATCATTATTTGCATGCAAGCTTAGATCCTCTAGACCAGCCAGGACAGAAATGCCTCGACTTC
GCTGCTACCCAAGGTTGCCGGGTGACGCACACCGTGGAAACGGATGAAGGCACGAACCCAGTGGACATAA
GCCTGTTCGGTTCGTAAGCTGTAATGCAAGTAGCGTATGCGCTCACGCAACTGGTCCAGAACCTTGACCG
AACGCAGCGGTGGTAACGGCGCAGTGGCGGTTTTCATGGCTTGTTATGACTGTTTTTTTGGGGTACAGTC
TATGCCTCGGGCATCCAAGCAGCAAGCGCGTTACGCCGTGGGTCGATGTTTGATGTTATGGAGCAGCAAC
GATGTTACGCAGCAGGGCAGTCGCCCTAAAACAAAGTTAAACATTATGAGGGAAGCGGTGATCGCCGAAG
TATCGACTCAACTATCAGAGGTAGTTGGCGTCATCGAGCGCCATCTCGAACCGACGTTGCTGGCCGTACA
TTTGTACGGCTCCGCAGTGGATGGCGGCCTGAAGCCACACAGTGATATTGATTTGCTGGTTACGGTGACC
GTAAGGCTTGATGAAACAACGCGGCGAGCTTTGATCAACGACCTTTTGGAAACTTCGGCTTCCCCTGGAG
AGAGCGAGATTCTCCGCGCTGTAGAAGTCACCATTGTTGTGCACGACGACATCATTCCGTGGCGTTATCC
AGCTAAGCGCGAACTGCAATTTGGAGAATGGCAGCGCAATGACATTCTTGCAGGTATCTTCGAGCCAGCC
ACGATCGACATTGATCTGGCTATCTTGCTGACAAAAGCAAGAGAACATAGCGTTGCCTTGGTAGGTCCAG
CGGCGGAGGAACTCTTTGATCCGGTTCCTGAACAGGATCTATTTGAGGCGCTAAATGAAACCTTAACGCT
ATGGAACTCGCCGCCCGACTGGGCTGGCGATGAGCGAAATGTAGTGCTTACGTTGTCCCGCATTTGGTAC
AGCGCAGTAACCGGCAAAATCGCGCCGAAGGATGTCGCTGCCGACTGGGCAATGGAGCGCCTGCCGGCCC
AGTATCAGCCCGTCATACTTGAAGCTAGACAGGCTTATCTTGGACAAGAAGAAGATCGCTTGGCCTCGCG
CGCAGATCAGTTGGAAGAATTTGTCCACTACGTGAAAGGCGAGATCACCAAGGTAGTCGGCAAATAACCC
TCGAGCCACCCATGACCAAAATCCCTTAACGTGAGTTACGCGTCGTTCCACTGAGCGTCAGACCCCGTAG
AAAAGATCAAAGGATCTTCTTGAGATCCTTTTTTTCTGCGCGTAATCTGCTGCTTGCAAACAAAAAAACC
ACCGCTACCAGCGGTGGTTTGTTTGCCGGATCAAGAGCTACCAACTCTTTTTCCGAAGGTAACTGGCTTC
AGCAGAGCGCAGATACCAAATACTGTCCTTCTAGTGTAGCCGTAGTTAGGCCACCACTTCAAGAACTCTG
TAGCACCGCCTACATACCTCGCTCTGCTAATCCTGTTACCAGTGGCTGCTGCCAGTGGCGATAAGTCGTG
TCTTACCGGGTTGGACTCAAGACGATAGTTACCGGATAAGGCGCAGCGGTCGGGCTGAACGGGGGGTTCG
TGCACACAGCCCAGCTTGGAGCGAACGACCTACACCGAACTGAGATACCTACAGCGTGAGCATTGAGAAA
GCGCCACGCTTCCCGAAGGGAGAAAGGCGGACAGGTATCCGGTAAGCGGCAGGGTCGGAACAGGAGAGCG
CACGAGGGAGCTTCCAGGGGGAAACGCCTGGTATCTTTATAGTCCTGTCGGGTTTCGCCACCTCTGACTT
GAGCGTCGATTTTTGTGATGCTCGTCAGGGGGGCGGAGCCTATGGAAAAACGCCAGCAACGCGGCCTTTT
TACGGTTCCTGGCCTTTTGCTGGCCTTTTGCTCACATGTTCTTTCCTGCGTTATCCCCTGATTCTGTGGA
TAACCGTATTACCGCCTTTGAGTGAGCTGATACCGCTCGCCGCAGCCGAACGACCGAGCGCAGCGAGTCA
GTGAGCGAGGAAGCGGAAGAGCGCCCAATACGCAAACCGCCTCTCCCCGCGCGTTGGCCGATTCATTAAT
GCAGCTGGCACGACAGGTTTCCCGACTGGAAAGCGGGCAGTGAGCGCAACGCAATTAATACGCGTACCGC
TAGCCAGGAAGAGTTTGTAGAAACGCAAAAAGGCCATCCGTCAGGATGGCCTTCTGCTTAGTTTGATGCC
TGGCAGTTTATGGCGGGCGTCCTGCCCGCCACCCTCCGGGCCGTTGCTTCACAACGTTCAAATCCGCTCC
CGGCGGATTTGTCCTACTCAGGAGAGCGTTCACCGACAAACAACAGATAAAACGAAAGGCCCAGTCTTCC
GACTGAGCCTTTCGTTTTATTTGATGCCTGGCAGTTCCCTACTCTCGCG
Features (pLannotate 1.2.2; 11 found; start..end, strand, type, name):
     18..54      -  CDS            lacZα (fragment): LacZα fragment of β-galactosidase; lacZ fragment
     85..180     +  protein_bind   attL3: mutant version of attL; recombination site for the Gateway® LR reaction LR Clonase™
    186..761     +  CDS            RAC2: RAC2_HUMAN - Experimental evidence at protein level: Swiss-Prot protein existence level 1. Plasma membrane-associated small GTPase which cycles between an active GTP-bound and inactive GDP-bound state. In active state binds to a variety of effector proteins to regulate cellular responses, such as secretory processes, phagocytose of apoptotic cells and epithelial cell polarization. Augments the production of reactive oxygen species (ROS) by NADPH oxidase. From Homo sapiens (Human).
    766..859     -  protein_bind   attL2 (fragment): mutant version of attL; recombination site for the Gateway® LR reaction LR Clonase™
    974..997     +  promoter       Pc promoter (fragment): intI1 (promoter lies within the coding sequence); class 1 integron promoter
   1173..1229    +  CDS            GmR (fragment): gentamycin acetyltransferase; aacC1; confers resistance to gentamycin
   1236..2027    +  CDS            SmR: aminoglycoside adenylyltransferase (Murphy, 1985); aadA; confers resistance to spectinomycin and streptomycin
   2120..2708    +  rep_origin     ori: high-copy-number ColE1/pMB1/pBR322/pUC origin of replication
   2891..2983    +  CDS            lacI (fragment): lac repressor; lacI; The lac repressor binds to the lac operator to inhibit transcription in E. coli. This inhibition can be relieved by adding lactose or isopropyl-β-D-thiogalactopyranoside (IPTG).
   3038..3065    -  terminator     rrnB T2 terminator: transcription terminator T2 from the E. coli rrnB gene
   3197..3240    +  terminator     rrnB T1 terminator: Escherichia coli rrnB; transcription terminator T1 from the E. coli rrnB gene
