[The description below was written by a language model from this plasmid's Addgene catalogue record and pLannotate feature annotations shown in this document.]
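Description:
R777-E210 Hs.RAC2-nostop is a Gateway entry clone built on the pDonor-255 backbone and carrying the human RAC2 open reading frame (reference transcript NM_002872.4) without its stop codon. The whole plasmid is about 3.3 kb. It is maintained in E. coli at high copy through a ColE1/pUC-type origin and selected with spectinomycin through an aadA (SmR) aminoglycoside adenylyltransferase gene. A fragment of a class 1 integron Pc promoter and a short gentamicin acetyltransferase remnant lie upstream of that marker. rrnB T1 and T2 terminators are annotated in the backbone, where they typically insulate the cloning region from read-through transcription. The small lacZα and lacI fragments appear to be non-functional vector remnants.

The 576 bp RAC2 coding sequence sits between two attL recombination sites, which the automated annotation calls attL3 and a partial attL2. No promoter for expressing the insert is annotated, as expected for an entry clone, which is a transfer intermediate rather than an expression vector. An LR Clonase reaction moves the ORF into an attR-containing destination vector, and that vector supplies the promoter, tags and host-specific elements. Because the stop codon is omitted, translation can continue through the downstream att site into a C-terminal tag or fusion partner provided by the destination vector.

RAC2 encodes a plasma membrane-associated Rho-family small GTPase that cycles between GTP- and GDP-bound states and enhances reactive oxygen species production by NADPH oxidase. The depositor notes a silent c81g substitration relative to RefSeq, which does not change the encoded protein.
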