Addgene plasmid #70494: R777-E210 Hs.RAC2-nostop
Purpose: Gateway ORF clone of human RAC2 [NM_002872.4] without stop codon (for C-terminal fusions)
Depositing lab: Dominic Esposito. Depositing organization: National Cancer Institute (NCI).
Backbone
  Vector backbone: pDonor-255
  Backbone size w/o insert (bp): 2693
  Vector type: Gateway Entry Clone
Growth in bacteria
  Bacterial resistance: Spectinomycin, 50 μg/mL
  Growth temperature: 37°C
  Growth strain: DH10B
  Copy number: High Copy
Gene/Insert
  Gene/Insert name: RAC2 (alt name: NM_002872.4)
  Species: H. sapiens (human)
  Insert size (bp): 576
  Entrez Gene: RAC2 (a.k.a. EN-7, Gx, HSPC022, IMD73A, IMD73B, IMD73C, p21-Rac2)
  Cloning method: Gateway Cloning
  Sequencing primers: 5′ M13F 23-mer (5'-CCCAGTCACGACGTTGTAAAACG); 3′ attLR 23-mer (5'-TAACATCAGAGATTTTGAGACAC)
Terms and licenses: Academic/Nonprofit Terms; Industry Terms: Not Available to Industry
Depositor comments: c81g silent mutation not noted in Refseq
How to cite: R777-E210 Hs.RAC2-nostop was a gift from Dominic Esposito (Addgene plasmid # 70494 ; http://n2t.net/addgene:70494 ; RRID:Addgene_70494)
