>Addgene plasmid #70494 | R777-E210 Hs.RAC2-nostop | addgene partial sequence | sequence record 130483 | pCR8_R1 5'-cgaaccgaacaggcttatgt-3'
CGGTGTGCGTCACCCGGCAACCTTGGGTAGCAGCGAAGTCGAGGCATTTCTGTCCTGGCTGGTCTAGAGG
ATCTAAGCTTGCATGCAAATAATGATTTTATTTTGACTGATAGTGACCTGTTCGTTGCAACAAATTGATA
AGCAATGCTTTCCTATAATGCCAACTTTGTACAAGAAAGTTGAGAGGAGGCTGCAGGCGCGCTTCTGCTG
CCGCGTGGGCTGAGGGCACAGCACGGCCCGGATGGCCTCGTCGAACACGGTTTTCAGGCCTCTCTGGGTG
AGAGCTGAGCACTCCAGGTATTTCACCGAGTCAATCTCCTTGGCCAGTGCCAGGCCCTGCGGGTAGGTGA
TGGGAGCCAGCTTCTTCTCCTTCAGTTTCTCGATGGTGTCCTTGTCGTCCCGCAGGTCCAGCTTGGTGCC
CACCAGGATGATGGGTGTGCTGGGGCAGTGGTGCCGCACTTCTGGGAACCACTTGGCGCGGACGTTCTCA
TAAGAGGCTGGGCTGACGAGGGAGAAGCAGATGAGGAAGACGTCCGTCTGTGGATAGGAGAGCGGCCGGA
GACGGTCGTAGTCCTCCTGCCCAGCAGTGTCCCACAGCCCCAGGTTCACTGGCTTGCTGTCCACCATCAC
ATTGGCTGAATAGTTGTCAAACACGGTGGGGATGTACTCTCCGGGAAACGCGTTGGTGGTGTAGCTGATG
AGAAGG
